>Addgene plasmid #63402 | pFusX3-57 | depositor partial sequence | sequence record 105322 | pFusX3_TGA
AGTCTTAAGCGTCTCCATGGCCTGACCCCGGACCAAGTGGTGGCTATCGCCAGCAACGGTGGCGGCAAGC
AAGCGCTCGAAACGGTGCAGCGGCTGTTGCCGGTGCTGTGCCAGGACCATGGCCTCACACCCGATCAGGT
CGTGGCTATCGCCAGCAACAATGGCGGCAAGCAAGCGCTCGAAACGGTGCAGCGGCTGTTGCCGGTGCTG
TGCCAGGACCATGGCCTGACCCCGGACCAAGTGGTGGCTATCGCCAGCAACATTGGCGGCAAGCAAGCGC
TCGAAACGGTGCAGCGGCTGTTGCCGGTGCTGTGCCAGGACCATGGCCTGCGAGACGTC
