>Addgene plasmid #63402 | pFusX3-57 | depositor partial sequence | sequence record 105323 | FusX3
CGTCTCCATGGCCTGACCCCGGACCAAGTGGTGGCTATCGAGACCGGCGCCGCTACGGGCGCGTCCCATT
CGCCATTCAGGCTGCGCAACTGTTGGGAAGGGCGATCGGTGCGGGCTCTTCGCTATTACGCCAGCTGGCG
AAAGGGGGATGTGCTGCAAGGCGATTAAGTTGGGAACGCCAGGGTTTTCCCAGTCACGACGTTGTAAAAC
GACGGCCAGTGAGCGCGCGTAATCGACTCACTATAGGGCGAATTGGGTACCGGGCCCCCCCTCGAGGTCC
TCCAGCTTTTGTTCCCTTTAGTGAGGGTTAATTGCGCGCTTGGCGTAATCATGGTCATAGCTGTTTCCTG
TGTGAAATTGTTATCCGCTCACAATTCCACACAACATACGAGCCGGAAGCATAAAGTGTAAAGCCTGGGG
TGCCTAATGAGTGAGCTAACTCACATTAATTGCGTTGCGCTCACTGCCCGCTTTCCACCGGTGGTCTCTG
GCGGCAAGCAAGCGCTCGAAACGGTGCAGCGGCTGTTGCCGGTGCTGTGCCAGGACCATGGCCTGCGAGA
CGTCTAGACCAGCCAGGACAGAAATGCCTCGACTTCGCTGCTACCCAAGGTTGCCGGGTGACGCACACCG
TGGAAACGGATGAAGGCACGAACCCAGTGGACATAAGCCTGTTCGGTTCGTAAGCTGTAATGCAAGTAGC
GTATGCGCTCACGCAACTGGTCCAGAACCTTGACCGAACGCAGCGGTGGTAACGGCGCAGTGGCGGTTTT
CATGGCTTGTTATGACTGTTTTTTTGGGGTACAGTCTATGCCTCGGGCATCCAAGCAGCAAGCGCGTTAC
GCCGTGGGTCGATGTTTGATGTTATGGAGCAGCAACGATGTTACGCAGCAGGGCAGTCGCCCTAAAACAA
AGTTAAACATTATGAGGGAAGCGGTGATCGCCGAAGTATCGACTCAACTATCAGAGGTAGTTGGCGTCAT
CGAGCGCCATCTCGAACCGACGTTGCTGGCCGTACATTTGTACGGCTCCGCAGTGGATGGCGGCCTGAAG
CCACACAGTGATATTGATTTGCTGGTTACGGTGACCGTAAGGCTTGATGAAACAACGCGGCGAGCTTTGA
TCAACGACCTTTTGGAAACTTCGGCTTCCCCTGGAGAGAGCGAGATTCTCCGCGCTGTAGAAGTCACCAT
TGTTGTGCACGACGACATCATTCCGTGGCGTTATCCAGCTAAGCGCGAACTGCAATTTGGAGAATGGCAG
CGCAATGACATTCTTGCAGGTATCTTCGAGCCAGCCACGATCGACATTGATCTGGCTATCTTGCTGACAA
AAGCAAGAGAACATAGCGTTGCCTTGGTAGGTCCAGCGGCGGAGGAACTCTTTGATCCGGTTCCTGAACA
GGATCTATTTGAGGCGCTAAATGAAACCTTAACGCTATGGAACTCGCCGCCCGACTGGGCTGGCGATGAG
CGAAATGTAGTGCTTACGTTGTCCCGCATTTGGTACAGCGCAGTAACCGGCAAAATCGCGCCGAAGGATG
TCGCTGCCGACTGGGCAATGGAGCGCCTGCCGGCCCAGTATCAGCCCGTCATACTTGAAGCTAGACAGGC
TTATCTTGGACAAGAAGAAGATCGCTTGGCCTCGCGCGCAGATCAGTTGGAAGAATTTGTCCACTACGTG
AAAGGCGAGATCACCAAGGTAGTCGGCAAATAACCCTCGAGCCACCCATGACCAAAATCCCTTAACGTGA
GTTACGCGTCGTTCCACTGAGCGTCAGACCCCGTAGAAAAGATCAAAGGATCTTCTTGAGATCCTTTTTT
TCTGCGCGTAATCTGCTGCTTGCAAACAAAAAAACCACCGCTACCAGCGGTGGTTTGTTTGCCGGATCAA
GAGCTACCAACTCTTTTTCCGAAGGTAACTGGCTTCAGCAGAGCGCAGATACCAAATACTGTCCTTCTAG
TGTAGCCGTAGTTAGGCCACCACTTCAAGAACTCTGTAGCACCGCCTACATACCTCGCTCTGCTAATCCT
GTTACCAGTGGCTGCTGCCAGTGGCGATAAGTCGTGTCTTACCGGGTTGGACTCAAGACGATAGTTACCG
GATAAGGCGCAGCGGTCGGGCTGAACGGGGGGTTCGTGCACACAGCCCAGCTTGGAGCGAACGACCTACA
CCGAACTGAGATACCTACAGCGTGAGCATTGAGAAAGCGCCACGCTTCCCGAAGGGAGAAAGGCGGACAG
GTATCCGGTAAGCGGCAGGGTCGGAACAGGAGAGCGCACGAGGGAGCTTCCAGGGGGAAACGCCTGGTAT
CTTTATAGTCCTGTCGGGTTTCGCCACCTCTGACTTGAGCGTCGATTTTTGTGATGCTCGTCAGGGGGGC
GGAGCCTATGGAAAAACGCCAGCAACGCGGCCTTTTTACGGTTCCTGGCCTTTTGCTGGCCTTTTGCTCA
CATGTTCTTTCCTGCGTTATCCCCTGATTCTGTGGATAACCGTATTACCGCCTTTGAGTGAGCTGATACC
GCTCGCCGCAGCCGAACGACCGAGCGCAGCGAGTCAGTGAGCGAGGAAGCGGAAGAGCGCCCAATACGCA
AACCGCCTCTCCCCGCGCGTTGGCCGATTCATTAATGCAGCTGGCACGACAGGTTTCCCGACTGGAAAGC
GGGCAGTGAGCGCAACGCAATTAATACGCGTACCGCTAGCCAGGAAGAGTTTGTAGAAACGCAAAAAGGC
CATCCGTCAGGATGGCCTTCTGCTTAGTTTGATGCCTGGCAGTTTATGGCGGGCGTCCTGCCCGCCACCC
TCCGGGCCGTTGCTTCACAACGTTCAAATCCGCTCCCGGCGGATTTGTCCTACTCAGGAGAGCGTTCACC
GACAAACAACAGATAAAACGAAAGGCCCAGTCTTCCGACTGAGCCTTTCGTTTTATTTGATGCCTGGCAG
TTCCCTACTCTCGCGTTAACGCTAGCATGGATGTTTTCCCAGTCACGACGTTGTAAAACGACGGCCAGTC
TTAAG
