>Addgene plasmid #63402 | pFusX3-57 | addgene partial sequence | sequence record 115383 | pCR8_R1 5'-cgaaccgaacaggcttatgt-3'
GTGCGTCACCCGGCAACCTTGGGTAGCAGCGAAGTCGAGGCATTTCTGTCCTGGCTGGTCTAGACGTCTC
GCAGGCCATGGTCCTGGCACAGCACCGGCAACAGCCGCTGCACCGTTTCGAGCGCTTGCTTGCCGCCAAT
GTTGCTGGCGATAGCCACCACTTGGTCCGGGGTCAGGCCATGGTCCTGGCACAGCACCGGCAACAGCCGC
TGCACCGTTTCGAGCGCTTGCTTGCCGCCATTGTTGCTGGCGATAGCCACGACCTGATCGGGTGTGAGGC
CATGGTCCTGGCACAGCACCGGCAACAGCCGCTGCACCGTTTCGAGCGCTTGCTTGCCGCCACCGTTGCT
GGCGATAGCCACCACTTGGTCCGGGGTCAGGCCATGGAGACGCTTAAGACTGGCCGTCGTTTTACAACGT
CGTGACTGGGAAAACATCCATGCTAGCGTTAACGCGAGAGTAGGGAACTGCCAGGCATCAAATAAAACGA
AAGGCTCAGTCGGAAGACTGGGCCTTTCGTTTTATCTGTTGTTTGTCGGTGAACGCTCTCCTGAGTAGGA
CAAATCCGCCGGGAGCGGATTTGAACGTTGTGAAGCAACGGCCCGGAGGGTGGCGGGCAGGACGCCCGCC
ATAAACTGCCAGGCATCAAACTAA
