[The description below was written by a language model from this plasmid's Addgene catalogue record.]
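Description:
pFusX3-57 is a bacterial library plasmid from the FusX TALE assembly system, a set of pre-built components designed for rapid one-step construction of TALE and TALEN DNA-binding arrays. It is built on the FusX3 backbone (about 3.0 kb without the insert), is maintained at high copy number in standard E. coli cloning strains, and is selected with spectinomycin. The record does not name the origin of replication, and no feature table is provided, so the remaining backbone elements cannot be described in detail. The listed sequencing primers are pCR8-type primers flanking the insert.

The payload is a synthetic trimer of TALE repeat modules carrying the repeat variable diresidues NG, NN and NI, which occupy positions 7 to 9 of the final repeat array. By the usual TALE code, NG recognises T, NN recognises G (with some affinity for A) and NI recognises A, matching the insert's alternative name X3_TGA. The trimer was cloned through BsaI sites that were destroyed in the process, consistent with Golden Gate-style construction using type IIS enzymes, which cut outside their recognition sequence and leave designed overhangs for ordered, seamless ligation.

The plasmid has no expression function of its own; the record lists no promoter, tag or nuclease domain. It serves as one member of a position-specific library in which each plasmid covers one three-RVD combination. A user picks the plasmid matching the target sequence at each position block and combines them in a single assembly reaction with a receiver vector to produce a full custom TALE array for genome-editing applications.
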