Addgene plasmid #63402: pFusX3-57
Purpose: Encodes RVD positions 7-9 in TALEN assembly
Depositing lab: Stephen Ekker. Depositing organization: Mayo Foundation for Medical Education and Research. Publication: FusX: A rapid one-step TALE assembly system for genome science. Ma AC, McNulty MS, Tanya PL, Jarryd CM, Martinez-Galvez G, Argue DP, Lee HB, Urban MD, Bullard CE, Blackburn PR, Man TK, Clark KJ, Ekker SC. Hum Gene Ther. 2016 Jun;27(6):451-63. doi: 10.1089/hum.2015.172 PubMed 26854857.
Backbone
  Vector backbone: FusX3
  Backbone size w/o insert (bp): 3015
  Vector type: TALEN
Growth in bacteria
  Bacterial resistance: Spectinomycin, 50 μg/mL
  Growth temperature: 37°C
  Growth strain: DH5alpha
  Copy number: High Copy
Gene/Insert
  Gene/Insert name: NG NN NI (alt name: X3_TGA)
  Species: Synthetic
  Mutation: none
  Cloning method: Restriction Enzyme; 5′ cloning site BsaI (destroyed during cloning); 3′ cloning site BsaI (destroyed during cloning)
  Sequencing primers: 5′ pCR8_F1; 3′ pCR8_R1
Terms and licenses: Academic/Nonprofit Terms; Industry Terms: Not Available to Industry
How to cite: pFusX3-57 was a gift from Stephen Ekker (Addgene plasmid # 63402 ; http://n2t.net/addgene:63402 ; RRID:Addgene_63402)
